>Addgene plasmid #41490 | TAL-2GG3 | depositor partial sequence | sequence record 55359 | TAL-2GG3 sequence 252 bps
GAATGCCCGGTTGCTCCCTGTCTTGTGTCAAGATCATGGACTGACCCCAGACCAGGTGGTCGCAATCGCC
TCTAACAAGGGGGGAAAGCAAGCCCTGGAAACCGTGCAAAGGTTGTTGCCCGTCCTTTGTCAAGACCACG
GCCTTACACCCGAGCAAGTCGTGGCCATTGCATCAAACAAGGGTGGCAAACAGGCTCTTGAGACTGTTCA
GAGACTTCTCCCAGTTCTCTGCCAGGCACACGGGCTGCATTC
