>Addgene plasmid #41490 | TAL-2GG3 | addgene partial sequence | sequence record 55909 | M13_pUC_fwd
TCGAGCTCGGTACCTCGCGAATGCATCTAGATCCAAATGAATGCCCGGTTGCTCCCTGTCTTGTGTCAAG
ATCATGGACTGACCCCAGACCAGGTGGTCGCAATCGCCTCTAACAAGGGGGGAAAGCAAGCCCTGGAAAC
CGTGCAAAGGTTGTTGCCCGTCCTTTGTCAAGACCACGGCCTTACACCCGAGCAAGTCGTGGCCATTGCA
TCAAACAAGGGTGGCAAACAGGCTCTTGAGACTGTTCAGAGACTTCTCCCAGTTCTCTGCCAGGCACACG
GGCTGCATTCCCAAATATCGGATCCCGGGCCCGTCGACTGCAGAGGCCTGCATGCAAGCTTGGCGTAATC
ATGGTCATAGCTGTTTCCTGTGTGAAATTGTTATCCGCTCACAATTCCACACAACATACGAGCCGGAAGC
ATAAAGTGTAAAGCCTGGGGTGCCTAATGAGTGAGCTAACTCACATTAATTGCGTTGCGCTCACTGCCCG
CTTTCCAGTCGGGAAACCTGTCGTGCCAGCTGCATTAATGAATCGGCCAACGCGCGGGGAGAGGCGGTTT
GCGTATTGGGCGCTCTTCCGCTTCCTCGCTCACTGACTCGCTGCGCTCGGTCGTTCGGCTGCGGCGAGCG
GTATCAGCTCACTCAAAGGCGGTAATACGGTTATCCACAGAATCAGGGGATAACGCAGGAAAGAACATGT
GAGCAAAAGGCCAGCAAAAGGCCAGGAACCGTAAAAAGGCCGCGTTGCTGGCGTTTTTCCATAGGCTCCG
CCCCCCTGACGAGCATCACAAAAATCGACGCTCA
