[The description below was written by a language model from this plasmid's Addgene catalogue record.]
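Description:
TAL-2GG3 is a small bacterial cloning plasmid that serves as a building block in a library for assembling transcription activator-like effector (TALE) genes by ligation-independent cloning. It is built on a custom backbone of about 2.96 kb, catalogued as a PCR cloning vector. It is maintained at high copy number in E. coli under ampicillin selection. The record does not name the origin of replication or list any other backbone features. The use of standard M13/pUC forward and reverse sequencing primers indicates that the insert sits between the universal primer sites typical of pUC-style cloning vectors.

The payload is a 252 bp synthetic insert named 2GG3. The record does not define this name. Given its size and the associated TALE assembly method, it is plausibly a two-repeat (2-mer) TALE fragment, with the letters denoting the targeted bases (G and G) and the flanking numbers denoting its position or the identity of its overhangs in the assembly scheme. This reading is an inference, not a stated fact. TALE repeats are roughly 34-amino-acid modules, each recognising a single DNA base through its repeat-variable residues, so ordered concatenation of such units produces a DNA-binding domain of chosen specificity. No promoter, tag, reporter or expression element is described, which fits a storage and template plasmid rather than an expression construct.

The plasmid is used together with the other members of its library. Compatible single-stranded overhangs let fragments be joined in a defined order without ligase, supporting high-throughput construction of custom TALE arrays such as TALE nucleases or other TALE fusions. The method originally used to clone the insert is not recorded.
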