Addgene plasmid #41490: TAL-2GG3
Depositing lab: Veit Hornung. Depositing organization: Universitaetsklinikum Bonn. Publication: A ligation-independent cloning technique for high-throughput assembly of transcription activator-like effector genes. Schmid-Burgk JL, Schmidt T, Kaiser V, Honing K, Hornung V. Nat Biotechnol. 2012 Dec 16. doi: 10.1038/nbt.2460. PubMed 23242165.
Backbone
  Vector backbone: Custom backbone
  Backbone size w/o insert (bp): 2961
  Vector type: PCR Cloning Vector
Growth in bacteria
  Bacterial resistance: Ampicillin, 100 μg/mL
  Growth temperature: 37°C
  Growth strain: DH10B
  Copy number: High Copy
Gene/Insert
  Gene/Insert name: 2GG3
  Species: Synthetic
  Insert size (bp): 252
  Cloning method: Unknown
  Sequencing primers: 5′ M13_pUC_fwd; 3′ M13_pUC_rev
Terms and licenses: Academic/Nonprofit Terms; Industry Terms: Not Available to Industry
How to cite: TAL-2GG3 was a gift from Veit Hornung (Addgene plasmid # 41490 ; http://n2t.net/addgene:41490 ; RRID:Addgene_41490)
